LOCUS       Exported 5129 bp ds-DNA circular SYN 12-MAY-2021
DEFINITION  synthetic circular DNA
ACCESSION   .
VERSION     .
KEYWORDS    pDRAV-2
SOURCE      synthetic DNA construct
  ORGANISM  synthetic DNA construct
REFERENCE   1 (bases 1 to 5129)
  AUTHORS   Osterwalder M, Galli A, Rosen B, Skarnes WC, Zeller R, Lopez-Rios J.
  TITLE     Dual RMCE for efficient re-engineering of mouse mutant alleles
  JOURNAL   Nat Methods. 2010 Oct 17
  PUBMED    20953177
REFERENCE   2 (bases 1 to 5129)
  AUTHORS   .
  TITLE     Direct Submission
  JOURNAL   Exported May 12, 2021 from SnapGene Server 1.1.58
            http://www.snapgene.com
FEATURES             Location/Qualifiers
     source          1..5129
                     /organism="synthetic DNA construct"
                     /mol_type="other DNA"
     rep_origin      complement(3..458)
                     /direction=LEFT
                     /label=f1 ori
                     /note="f1 bacteriophage origin of replication; arrow
                     indicates direction of (+) strand synthesis"
     primer_bind     complement(140..161)
                     /label=F1ori-F
                     /note="F1 origin, forward primer"
     primer_bind     352..371
                     /label=F1ori-R
                     /note="F1 origin, reverse primer"
     primer_bind     585..607
                     /label=M13/pUC Forward
                     /note="In lacZ gene"
     primer_bind     599..616
                     /label=M13 Forward
                     /note="In lacZ gene. Also called M13-F20 or M13 (-21)
                     Forward"
     primer_bind     600..616
                     /label=M13 fwd
                     /note="common sequencing primer, one of multiple similar
                     variants"
     primer_bind     623..642
                     /label=T7
                     /note="T7 promoter, forward primer"
     promoter        623..641
                     /label=T7 promoter
                     /note="promoter for bacteriophage T7 RNA polymerase"
     protein_bind    complement(656..689)
                     /label=loxP
                     /bound_moiety="Cre recombinase"
                     /note="Cre-mediated recombination occurs in the 8-bp core
                     sequence (GCATACAT)."
     protein_bind    756..789
                     /label=attB
                     /bound_moiety="phage phi-C31 integrase"
                     /note="minimal attB site for the phi-C31 integrase (Groth
                     et al., 2000)"
     promoter        817..1316
                     /label=PGK promoter
                     /note="mouse phosphoglycerate kinase 1 promoter"
     primer_bind     complement(852..875)
                     /label=MSCV-rev
                     /note="Murine stem cell virus, reverse primer"
     primer_bind     1249..1268
                     /label=mPGK-F
                     /note="Mouse PGK promoter, forward primer"
     CDS             1335..2360
                     /codon_start=1
                     /gene="aph(4)-Ia"
                     /product="aminoglycoside phosphotransferase from E. coli"
                     /label=HygR
                     /note="confers resistance to hygromycin"
                     /translation="MKKPELTATSVEKFLIEKFDSVSDLMQLSEGEESRAFSFDVGGRG
                     YVLRVNSCADGFYKDRYVYRHFASAALPIPEVLDIGEFSESLTYCISRRAQGVTLQDLP
                     ETELPAVLQPVAEAMDAIAAADLSQTSGFGPFGPQGIGQYTTWRDFICAIADPHVYHWQ
                     TVMDDTVSASVAQALDELMLWAEDCPEVRHLVHADFGSNNVLTDNGRITAVIDWSEAMF
                     GDSQYEVANIFFWRPWLACMEQQTRYFERRHPELAGSPRLRAYMLRIGLDQLYQSLVDG
                     NFDDAAWAQGRCDAIVRSGAGTVGRTQIARRSAAVWTDGCVEVLADSGNRRPSTRPRAK
                     E"
     protein_bind    complement(2844..2877)
                     /label=lox2272
                     /bound_moiety="Cre recombinase"
                     /note="Cre-mediated recombination occurs in the 8-bp core
                     sequence (GGATACTT). lox2272 sites are compatible with each
                     other, but incompatible with loxP or loxN sites (Lee and
                     Saito, 1988)."
     protein_bind    complement(2884..2917)
                     /label=FRT (minimal)
                     /bound_moiety="FLP recombinase from the Saccharomyces
                     cerevisiae 2u plasmid"
                     /note="supports FLP-mediated excision but not integration
                     (Turan and Bode, 2011)"
     promoter        complement(2941..2959)
                     /label=T3 promoter
                     /note="promoter for bacteriophage T3 RNA polymerase"
     primer_bind     complement(2980..2996)
                     /label=M13 rev
                     /note="common sequencing primer, one of multiple similar
                     variants"
     primer_bind     complement(2980..2996)
                     /label=M13 Reverse
                     /note="In lacZ gene. Also called M13-rev"
     primer_bind     complement(2993..3015)
                     /label=M13/pUC Reverse
                     /note="In lacZ gene"
     protein_bind    3004..3020
                     /label=lac operator
                     /bound_moiety="lac repressor encoded by lacI"
                     /note="The lac repressor binds to the lac operator to
                     inhibit transcription in E. coli. This inhibition can be
                     relieved by adding lactose or
                     isopropyl-beta-D-thiogalactopyranoside (IPTG)."
     promoter        complement(3028..3058)
                     /label=lac promoter
                     /note="promoter for the E. coli lac operon"
     protein_bind    3073..3094
                     /label=CAP binding site
                     /bound_moiety="E. coli catabolite activator protein"
                     /note="CAP binding activates transcription in the presence
                     of cAMP."
     primer_bind     complement(3211..3228)
                     /label=L4440
                     /note="L4440 vector, forward primer"
     rep_origin      complement(3382..3970)
                     /direction=LEFT
                     /label=ori
                     /note="high-copy-number ColE1/pMB1/pBR322/pUC origin of
                     replication"
     primer_bind     complement(3462..3481)
                     /label=pBR322ori-F
                     /note="pBR322 origin, forward primer"
     CDS             complement(4141..5001)
                     /codon_start=1
                     /gene="bla"
                     /product="beta-lactamase"
                     /label=AmpR
                     /note="confers resistance to ampicillin, carbenicillin, and
                     related antibiotics"
                     /translation="MSIQHFRVALIPFFAAFCLPVFAHPETLVKVKDAEDQLGARVGYI
                     ELDLNSGKILESFRPEERFPMMSTFKVLLCGAVLSRIDAGQEQLGRRIHYSQNDLVEYS
                     PVTEKHLTDGMTVRELCSAAITMSDNTAANLLLTTIGGPKELTAFLHNMGDHVTRLDRW
                     EPELNEAIPNDERDTTMPVAMATTLRKLLTGELLTLASRQQLIDWMEADKVAGPLLRSA
                     LPAGWFIADKSGAGERGSRGIIAALGPDGKPSRIVVIYTTGSQATMDERNRQIAEIGAS
                     LIKHW"
     primer_bind     4764..4783
                     /label=Amp-R
                     /note="Ampicillin resistance gene, reverse primer"
     promoter        complement(5002..5106)
                     /gene="bla"
                     /label=AmpR promoter
ORIGIN
        1 ctaaattgta agcgttaata ttttgttaaa attcgcgtta aatttttgtt aaatcagctc
       61 attttttaac caataggccg aaatcggcaa aatcccttat aaatcaaaag aatagaccga
      121 gatagggttg agtgttgttc cagtttggaa caagagtcca ctattaaaga acgtggactc
      181 caacgtcaaa ggnnnnnnnn nnnnnnnnnn nnnnnnnnnn nnnnnnnnnn nnnnnnnnnn
      241 ntnnnnnnnn nnnnnnnnnn nnnnnnnnnn nnnnnnnnnn nnnnnnnnnn nnnnnnnnnn
      301 nnnnnnnnnn nnnnnnnnnn nnnnnnnnnn nnngnnnnnn nnnnnnnnnn nnnnnnnnnn
      361 nnnnnnnnnn nnnnnnnnnn nnnnnnnnnn nnnnnnnnnn nnnnnnnnnn nnnnnnnnnn
      421 nnnnnnnnnn nnnnnnnnnn nnnnnnnnnn nnnnnnnncc cattcgccat tcaggctgcg
      481 caactgttgg gaagggcgat cggtgcgggc ctcttcgcta ttacgccagc tggcgaaagg
      541 gggatgtgct gcaaggcgat taagttgggt aacgccaggg ttttcccagt cacgacgttg
      601 taaaacgacg gccagtgaat tgtaatacga ctcactatag ggcgaattgg agctcataac
      661 ttcgtataat gtatgctata cgaagttatg acatcggcgc ctcagcggcc gcacaatgca
      721 tgtagttaac ttcttaatta actgggatcc tgcgggtgcc agggcgtgcc cttgggctcc
      781 ccgggcgcgt actccacctc acctcgagat tctaccgggt aggggaggcg cttttcccaa
      841 ggcagtctgg agcatgcgct ttagcagccc cgctgggcac ttggcgctac acaagtggcc
      901 tctggcctcg cacacattcc acatccaccg gtaggcgcca accggctccg ttctttggtg
      961 gccccttcgc gccaccttct actcctcccc tagtcaggaa gttccccccc gccccgcagc
     1021 tcgcgtcgtg caggacgtga caaatggaag tagcacgtct cactagtctc gtgcagatgg
     1081 acagcaccgc tgagcaatgg aagcgggtag gcctttgggg cagcggccaa tagcagcttt
     1141 gctccttcgc tttctgggct cagaggctgg gaaggggtgg gtccgggggc gggctcaggg
     1201 gcgggctcag gggcggggcg ggcgcccgaa ggtcctccgg aggcccggca ttctgcacgc
     1261 ttcaaaagcg cacgtctgcc gcgctgttct cctcttcctc atctccgggc ctttcgaccg
     1321 atccagccgc caccatgaaa aagcctgaac tcaccgcgac gtctgtcgag aagtttctga
     1381 tcgaaaagtt cgacagcgtc tccgacctga tgcagctctc ggagggcgaa gaatctcgtg
     1441 ctttcagctt cgatgtagga gggcgtggat atgtcctgcg ggtaaatagc tgcgccgatg
     1501 gtttctacaa agatcgttat gtttatcggc actttgcatc ggccgcgctc ccgattccgg
     1561 aagtgcttga cattggggaa ttcagcgaga gcctgaccta ttgcatctcc cgccgtgcac
     1621 agggtgtcac gttgcaagac ctgcctgaaa ccgaactgcc cgctgttctg cagccggtcg
     1681 cggaggccat ggatgcgatc gctgcggccg atcttagcca gacgagcggg ttcggcccat
     1741 tcggaccgca aggaatcggt caatacacta catggcgtga tttcatatgc gcgattgctg
     1801 atccccatgt gtatcactgg caaactgtga tggacgacac cgtcagtgcg tccgtcgcgc
     1861 aggctctcga tgagctgatg ctttgggccg aggactgccc cgaagtccgg cacctcgtgc
     1921 acgcggattt cggctccaac aatgtcctga cggacaatgg ccgcataaca gcggtcattg
     1981 actggagcga ggcgatgttc ggggattccc aatacgaggt cgccaacatc ttcttctgga
     2041 ggccgtggtt ggcttgtatg gagcagcaga cgcgctactt cgagcggagg catccggagc
     2101 ttgcaggatc gccgcggctc cgggcgtata tgctccgcat tggtcttgac caactctatc
     2161 agagcttggt tgacggcaat ttcgatgatg cagcttgggc gcagggtcga tgcgacgcaa
     2221 tcgtccgatc cggagccggg actgtcgggc gtacacaaat cgcccgcaga agcgcggccg
     2281 tctggaccga tggctgtgta gaagtactcg ccgatagtgg aaaccgacgc cccagcactc
     2341 gtccgagggc aaaggaatag tcgagaaatt gatgatctat taaacaataa agatgtccac
     2401 taaaatggaa gtttttcctg tcatactttg ttaagaaggg tgagaacaga gtacctacat
     2461 tttgaatgga aggattggag ctacgggggt gggggtgggg tgggattaga taaatgcctg
     2521 ctctttactg aaggctcttt actattgctt tatgataatg tttcatagtt ggatatcata
     2581 atttaaacaa gcaaaaccaa attaagggcc agctcattcc tcccactcat gatctataga
     2641 tctctcgtgg gatcattgtt tttctcttga ttcccacttt gtggttctaa gtactgtggt
     2701 ttccaaatgt gtcagtttca tagcctgaag aacgagatca gcagcctctg ttccacatac
     2761 acttcattct cagtattgtt acgcgtgtgc cccaactggg gtaacctttg agttctctca
     2821 gttgggggcg tagggtcgtc gacataactt cgtataaagt atcctatacg aagttatatc
     2881 gatgaagttc ctatactttc tagagaatag gaacttcaag cttggtacca gcttttgttc
     2941 cctttagtga gggttaattt cgagcttggc gtaatcatgg tcatagctgt ttcctgtgtg
     3001 aaattgttat ccgctcacaa ttccacacaa catacgagcc ggaagcataa agtgtaaagc
     3061 ctggggtgcc taatgagtga gctaactcac attaattgcg ttgcgctcac tgcccgcttt
     3121 ccagtcggga aacctgtcgt gccagctgca ttaatgaatc ggccaacgcg cggggagagg
     3181 cggtttgcgt attgggcgct cttccgcttc ctcgctcact gactcgctgc gctcggtcgt
     3241 tcggctgcgg cgagcggtat cagctcactc aaaggcggta atacggttat ccacagaatc
     3301 aggggataac gcaggaaaga acatgtgagc aaaaggccag caaaaggcca ggaaccgtaa
     3361 aaaggccgcg ttgctggcgt ttttccatag gctccgcccc cctgacgagc atcacaaaaa
     3421 tcgacgctca agtcagaggt ggcgaaaccc gacaggacta taaagatacc aggcgtttcc
     3481 ccctggaagc tccctcgtgc gctctcctgt tccgaccctg ccgcttaccg gatacctgtc
     3541 cgcctttctc ccttcgggaa gcgtggcgct ttctcatagc tcacgctgta ggtatctcag
     3601 ttcggtgtag gtcgttcgct ccaagctggg ctgtgtgcac gaaccccccg ttcagcccga
     3661 ccgctgcgcc ttatccggta actatcgtct tgagtccaac ccggtaagac acgacttatc
     3721 gccactggca gcagccactg gtaacaggat tagcagagcg aggtatgtag gcggtgctac
     3781 agagttcttg aagtggtggc ctaactacgg ctacactaga aggacagtat ttggtatctg
     3841 cgctctgctg aagccagtta ccttcggaaa aagagttggt agctcttgat ccggcaaaca
     3901 aaccaccgct ggtagcggtg gtttttttgt ttgcaagcag cagattacgc gcagaaaaaa
     3961 aggatctcaa gaagatcctt tgatcttttc tacggggtct gacgctcagt ggaacgaaaa
     4021 ctcacgttaa gggattttgg tcatgagatt atcaaaaagg atcttcacct agatcctttt
     4081 aaattaaaaa tgaagtttta aatcaatcta aagtatatat gagtaaactt ggtctgacag
     4141 ttaccaatgc ttaatcagtg aggcacctat ctcagcgatc tgtctatttc gttcatccat
     4201 agttgcctga ctccccgtcg tgtagataac tacgatacgg gagggcttac catctggccc
     4261 cagtgctgca atgataccgc gagacccacg ctcaccggct ccagatttat cagcaataaa
     4321 ccagccagcc ggaagggccg agcgcagaag tggtcctgca actttatccg cctccatcca
     4381 gtctattaat tgttgccggg aagctagagt aagtagttcg ccagttaata gtttgcgcaa
     4441 cgttgttgcc attgctacag gcatcgtggt gtcacgctcg tcgtttggta tggcttcatt
     4501 cagctccggt tcccaacgat caaggcgagt tacatgatcc cccatgttgt gcaaaaaagc
     4561 ggttagctcc ttcggtcctc cgatcgttgt cagaagtaag ttggccgcag tgttatcact
     4621 catggttatg gcagcactgc ataattctct tactgtcatg ccatccgtaa gatgcttttc
     4681 tgtgactggt gagtactcaa ccaagtcatt ctgagaatag tgtatgcggc gaccgagttg
     4741 ctcttgcccg gcgtcaatac gggataatac cgcgccacat agcagaactt taaaagtgct
     4801 catcattgga aaacgttctt cggggcgaaa actctcaagg atcttaccgc tgttgagatc
     4861 cagttcgatg taacccactc gtgcacccaa ctgatcttca gcatctttta ctttcaccag
     4921 cgtttctggg tgagcaaaaa caggaaggca aaatgccgca aaaaagggaa taagggcgac
     4981 acggaaatgt tgaatactca tactcttcct ttttcaatat tattgaagca tttatcaggg
     5041 ttattgtctc atgagcggat acatatttga atgtatttag aaaaataaac aaataggggt
     5101 tccgcgcaca tttccccgaa aagtgccac
//
