[The description below was written by a language model from this plasmid's Addgene catalogue record and the feature table of its GenBank file.]
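Description:
pDRAV-2 is an empty replacement-vector backbone for dual recombinase-mediated cassette exchange (dRMCE), built on pBluescript II KS. It is maintained in E. coli at high copy through the ColE1/pUC-type origin and selected with ampicillin via the beta-lactamase gene. The backbone also retains the f1 phage origin, the lac promoter/operator region, and the flanking T7 and T3 promoters with M13 primer sites that are used for sequencing across the cassette. The held sequence record is about 5.1 kb and carries no gene of interest.

The functional region sits between the T7 and T3 promoters. It begins with a loxP site and ends with a minimal FRT site, the heterologous pair that defines the exchangeable segment. The pDRAV series provides a 5' loxP and a 3' FRT in all possible relative orientations, and pDRAV-2 is one of these; both sites are annotated on the complementary strand. When Cre and FLP are supplied together, a matching loxP/FRT-flanked region in a previously engineered mouse allele can be swapped for the plasmid's contents.

Between the two sites lies a mouse PGK promoter driving the hygromycin resistance gene, which allows selection of mammalian cells that have undergone exchange. A phiC31 attB site is annotated upstream of the PGK promoter and a lox2272 site lies just before the FRT. The catalogue lists phiC31 attB/attP among the vector's recombination systems, but no attP site is annotated and the record does not spell out the roles of attB or lox2272. No polyadenylation signal is annotated either. Users insert their own sequence to re-engineer existing mouse mutant alleles; the record lists SacI and KpnI as the sites flanking the cassette.
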