Addgene plasmid #26747: pDRAV-2
Purpose: (Empty Backbone)
Depositing lab: Rolf Zeller. Depositing organization: University of Basel. Publication: Dual RMCE for efficient re-engineering of mouse mutant alleles. Osterwalder M, Galli A, Rosen B, Skarnes WC, Zeller R, Lopez-Rios J.. Nat Methods. 2010 Oct 17 10.1038/nmeth.1521 PubMed 20953177.
Backbone
  Vector backbone: pBluescript II KS
  Backbone manufacturer: Stratagene
  Backbone size (bp): 3000
  Vector type: Mammalian Expression, Cre/Lox ; FLP/FRT; PhiC31/attB-attP
  Selectable markers: Hygromycin
Growth in bacteria
  Bacterial resistance: Ampicillin, 100 μg/mL
  Growth temperature: 37°C
  Growth strain: DH5alpha
  Copy number: High Copy
Gene/Insert
  Gene/Insert name: None
  Cloning method: Gateway Cloning; 5′ cloning site SacI (not destroyed); 3′ cloning site KpnI (not destroyed)
  Sequencing primers: 5′ T7, M13Fw; 3′ T3, M13Rv
Terms and licenses: Academic/Nonprofit Terms; Industry Terms: Not Available to Industry
Depositor comments: The pDRAV plasmid series encode a 5' loxP site and a 3' FRT site in all possible orientations for dual RMCE (dRMCE) as described in Osterwalder et al. "Dual RMCE for efficient re-engineering of mouse mutant alleles" Nature Methods (2010) DOI 10.1038/nmeth.1521 Protocol for using these plasmids can be found here: http://www.nature.com/protocolexchange/protocols/1906
How to cite: pDRAV-2 was a gift from Rolf Zeller (Addgene plasmid # 26747 ; http://n2t.net/addgene:26747 ; RRID:Addgene_26747)
