>Addgene plasmid #26747 | pDRAV-2 | addgene partial sequence | sequence record 32971 | 26747 with M13pUC-rev
GCTCGAAATTAACCCTCACTAAAGGGAACAAAAGCTGGTACCAAGCTTGAAGTTCCTATTCTCTAGAAAG
TATAGGAACTTCATCGATATAACTTCGTATAGGATACTTTATACGAAGTTATGTCGACGACCCTACGCCC
CCAACTGAGAGAACTCAAAGGTTACCCCAGTTGGGGCACACGCGTAACAATACTGAGAATGAAGTGTATG
TGGAACAGAGGCTGCTGATCTCGTTCTTCAGGCTATGAAACTGACACATTTGGAAACCACAGTACTTAGA
ACCACAAAGTGGGAATCAAGAGAAAAACAATGATCCCACGAGAGATCTATAGATCATGAGTGGGAGGAAT
GAGCTGGCCCTTAATTTGGTTTTGCTTGTTTAAATTATGATATCCAACTATGAAACATTATCATAAAGCA
ATAGTAAAGAGCCTTCAGTAAAGAGCAGGCATTTATCTAATCCCACCCCACCCCCACCCCCGTAGCTCCA
ATCCTTCCATTCAAAATGTAGGTACTCTGTTCTCACCCTTCTTAACAAAGTATGACAGGAAAAACTTCCA
TTTTAGTGGACATCTTTATTGTTTAATAGATCATCAATTTCTCGACTATTCCTTTGCCCTCGGACGAGTG
CTGGGGCGTCGGTTTCCACTATCGGCGAGTACTTCTACACAGCCATCGGTCCAGACGGCCGCGCTTCTGC
GGGCGATTTGTGTACGCCCGACAGTCCCGGCTCCGGATCGGACGATTGCGTCGCATCGACCCTGCGCCCA
AGCTGCATCATCGAAATTGCCGTCAACCAAGCTCTGATAGAGTTGGTCAAGACCAATGCGGAGCATATAC
GCCCGGAGCCGCGGCGATCCTGCAAGCTCCGGATGCCTCCGCTCG
