>Addgene plasmid #26747 | pDRAV-2 | addgene partial sequence | sequence record 32972 | 26747 with M13pUC-fwd
CTACTATAGGGCGAATTGGAGCTCATAACTTCGTATAATGTATGCTATACGAAGTTATGACATCGGCGCC
TCAGCGGCCGCACAATGCATGTAGTTAACTTCTTAATTAACTGGGATCCTGCGGGTGCCAGGGCGTGCCC
TTGGGCTCCCCGGGCGCGTACTCCACCTCACCTCGAGATTCTACCGGGTAGGGGAGGCGCTTTTCCCAAG
GCAGTCTGGAGCATGCGCTTTAGCAGCCCCGCTGGGCACTTGGCGCTACACAAGTGGCCTCTGGCCTCGC
ACACATTCCACATCCACCGGTAGGCGCCAACCGGCTCCGTTCTTTGGTGGCCCCTTCGCGCCACCTTCTA
CTCCTCCCCTAGTCAGGAAGTTCCCCCCCGCCCCGCAGCTCGCGTCGTGCAGGACGTGACAAATGGAAGT
AGCACGTCTCACTAGTCTCGTGCAGATGGACAGCACCGCTGAGCAATGGAAGCGGGTAGGCCTTTGGGGC
AGCGGCCAATAGCAGCTTTGCTCCTTCGCTTTCTGGGCTCAGAGGCTGGGAAGGGGTGGGTCCGGGGGCG
GGCTCAGGGGCGGGCTCAGGGGCGGGGCGGGCGCCCGAAGGTCCTCCGGAGGCCCGGCATTCTGCACGCT
TCAAAAGCGCACGTCTGCCGCGCTGTTCTCCTCTTCCTCATCTCCGGGCCTTTCGACCGATCCAGCCGCC
ACCATGAAAAAGCCTGAACTCACCGCGACGTCTGTCGAGAAGTTTCTGATCGAAAAGTTCGACAGCGTCT
CCGACCTGATGCAGCTCTCGGAGGGCGAAGAATCTCGTGCTTTCAGCTTCGATGTAGGAGGGCGTGGATA
TGTCCTGCGGGTAAATAGCTGCGCCGATGGTTTCTACAAAG
